>Addgene plasmid #119657 | pC0.072 | addgene full sequence | sequence record 237359 | Addgene NGS Result
GTGGCTCTTCAGTGGACGAAAGGGCCTCGTGATACGCCTATTTTTATAGGTTAATGTCATGATAATAATG
GTTTCTTAGACGTCAGGTGGCACTTTTCGGGGAAATGTGCGCGGAACCCCTATTTGTTTATTTTTCTAAA
TACATTCAAATATGTATCCGCTCATGAGACAATAACCCTGATAAATGCTTCAATAATATTGAAAAAGGAA
GAGTATGCGCTCACGCAACTGGTCCAGAACCTTGACCGAACGCAGCGGTGGTAACGGCGCAGTGGCGGTT
TTCATGGCTTGTTATGACTGTTTTTTTTTGGGGTACAGTCTATGCCTCGGGCATCCAAGCAGCAAGCGCG
TTACGCCGTGGGTCGATGTTTGATGTTATGGAGCAGCAACGATGTTACGCAGCAGGGCAGTCGCCCTAAA
ACAAAGTTAAACATCATGAGGGAAGCGGTGATCGCCGAAGTATCGACTCAACTATCAGAGGTAGTTGGCG
TCATCGAGCGCCATCTCGAACCGACGTTGCTGGCCGTACATTTGTACGGCTCCGCAGTGGATGGCGGCCT
GAAGCCACACAGCGATATTGATTTGCTGGTTACGGTGACCGTAAGGCTTGATGAAACAACGCGGCGAGCT
TTGATCAACGACCTTTTGGAAACTTCGGCTTCCCCTGGAGAGAGCGAGATTCTCCGCGCTGTAGAAGTCA
CCATTGTTGTGCACGACGACATCATTCCGTGGCGTTATCCAGCTAAGCGCGAACTGCAATTTGGAGAATG
GCAGCGCAATGACATTCTTGCAGGTATCTTCGAGCCAGCCACGATCGACATTGATCTGGCTATCTTGCTG
ACAAAAGCAAGAGAACATAGCGTTGCCTTGGTAGGTCCAGCGGCGGAGGAACTCTTTGATCCGGTTCCTG
AACAGGATCTATTTGAGGCGCTAAATGAAACCTTAACGCTATGGAACTCGCCGCCCGACTGGGCTGGCGA
TGAGCGAAATGTAGTGCTTACGTTGTCCCGCATTTGGTACAGCGCAGTAACCGGCAAAATCGCGCCGAAG
GATGTCGCTGCCGACTGGGCAATGGAGCGCCTGCCGGCCCAGTATCAGCCCGTCATACTTGAAGCTAGAC
AGGCTTATCTTGGACAAGAAGAAGATCGCTTGGCCTCGCGCGCAGATCAGTTGGAAGAATTTGTCCATTA
CGTAAAAGGCGAGATCACCAAGGTAGTCGGCAAATAACTGTCAGACCAAGTTTACTCATATATACTTTAG
ATTGATTTAAAACTTCATTTTTAATTTAAAAGGATCTAGGTGAAGATCCTTTTTGATAATCTCATGACCA
AAATCCCTTAACGTGAGTTTTCGTTCCACTGAGCGTCAGACCCCGTAGAAAAGATCAAAGGATCTTCTTG
AGATCCTTTTTTTCTGCGCGTAATCTGCTGCTTGCAAACAAAAAAACCACCGCTACCAGCGGTGGTTTGT
TTGCCGGATCAAGAGCTACCAACTCTTTTTCCGAAGGTAACTGGCTTCAGCAGAGCGCAGATACCAAATA
CTGTTCTTCTAGTGTAGCCGTAGTTAGGCCACCACTTCAAGAACTCTGTAGCACCGCCTACATACCTCGC
TCTGCTAATCCTGTTACCAGTGGCTGCTGCCAGTGGCGATAAGTCGTGTCTTACCGGGTTGGACTCAAGA
CGATAGTTACCGGATAAGGCGCAGCGGTCGGGCTGAACGGGGGGTTCGTGCACACAGCCCAGCTTGGAGC
GAACGACCTACACCGAACTGAGATACCTACAGCGTGAGCTATGAGAAAGCGCCACGCTTCCCGAAGGGAG
AAAGGCGGACAGGTATCCGGTAAGCGGCAGGGTCGGAACAGGAGAGCGCACGAGGGAGCTTCCAGGGGGA
AACGCCTGGTATCTTTATAGTCCTGTCGGGTTTCGCCACCTCTGACTTGAGCGTCGATTTTTGTGATGCT
CGTCAGGGGGGCGGAGCCTATGGAAAAACGCCAGCAACGCGGCCTTTTTACGGTTCCTGGCCTTTTGCTG
GCCTTTTGCTCACATGTTCTTTCCTGCGTTATCCCCTGATTCTGTGGATAACCGTATTACCGCCTTTGAG
TGAGCTGATACCGCTCGCCGCAGCCGAACGACCGAGCGCAGCGAGTCAGTGAGCGAGGAAGCGGAAGAGC
GCCCAATACGCAAACCGCCTCTCCCCGCGCGTTGGCCGATTCATTAATCACTCTGTGGTCTCAGCTTCCG
ACGTAAAAAGACGGTAAGTATCGCTTTCAGTCTTATGAATATCGCGCTTGAGACCACGAA
Features (pLannotate 1.2.2; 6 found; start..end, strand, type, name):
    110..214     +  promoter       AmpR promoter: bla
    205..285     -  CDS            int (fragment): INT2_ECOLX - Protein inferred from homology: Swiss-Prot protein existence level 3. Putative integrase believed to be involved in the insertion of antibiotic resistance genes into plasmids and transposons. From Escherichia coli.
    373..429     +  CDS            GmR (fragment): gentamycin acetyltransferase; aacC1; confers resistance to gentamycin
    436..1224    +  CDS            aadA: S3AD_ECOLX - Experimental evidence at protein level: Swiss-Prot protein existence level 1. Mediates bacterial resistance to the antibiotics streptomycin and spectinomycin. From Escherichia coli.
   1398..1986    +  rep_origin     ori: high-copy-number ColE1/pMB1/pBR322/pUC origin of replication
   2169..2218    +  CDS            lacI (fragment): lac repressor; lacI; The lac repressor binds to the lac operator to inhibit transcription in E. coli. This inhibition can be relieved by adding lactose or isopropyl-β-D-thiogalactopyranoside (IPTG).
