[The description below was written by a language model from this plasmid's Addgene catalogue record and pLannotate feature annotations shown in this document.]
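Description:
pC0.072 is a Level 0 part plasmid from the CyanoGate modular cloning suite, a Golden Gate toolkit that extends the plant MoClo syntax to cyanobacterial engineering. It is built on the pICH41276 acceptor backbone (about 2.2 kb without insert) and is maintained in E. coli as a high-copy plasmid. The feature table shows a ColE1/pUC-type origin of replication and an aadA streptomycin/spectinomycin resistance gene downstream of a bla-type (AmpR) promoter, consistent with the recorded spectinomycin selection. The short integrase, gentamicin acetyltransferase and lacI fragments flagged by the annotation are probably non-functional remnants, from the integron-derived context of the resistance cassette and from the backbone's construction, rather than working genes.

The payload is a 47 bp insert designated ECK120010842, described as the transcriptional terminator of the E. coli hyaABCDEF operon. It is too small to be picked up by the automated annotation, so it does not appear in the feature table, although the total sequence length of about 2.3 kb fits backbone plus insert. The part was introduced using BpiI, a type IIS enzyme, and both sites were destroyed during cloning. In the MoClo system, Level 0 parts are normally released by a second type IIS enzyme with position-specific overhangs, though the record does not state the flanking sites or overhangs here.

As a standardised terminator module, the plasmid carries no promoter or coding sequence of its own. It is intended for combination with promoter, coding sequence and other Level 0 parts into Level 1 transcription units and higher-order multigene assemblies, providing transcription termination in constructs destined for cyanobacteria.
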