Addgene plasmid #119657: pC0.072
Purpose: Level 0 part. Terminator from hyaABCDEF operon from E. coli.
Depositing lab: Alistair McCormick. Depositing organization: University of Edinburgh. Publication: CyanoGate: A Modular Cloning Suite for Engineering Cyanobacteria Based on the Plant MoClo Syntax. Vasudevan R, Gale GAR, Schiavon AA, Puzorjov A, Malin J, Gillespie MD, Vavitsas K, Zulkower V, Wang B, Howe CJ, Lea-Smith DJ, McCormick AJ. Plant Physiol. 2019 May;180(1):39-55. doi: 10.1104/pp.18.01401. Epub 2019 Feb 28. PubMed 30819783.
Backbone
  Vector backbone: pICH41276
  Backbone size w/o insert (bp): 2247
  Vector type: Synthetic Biology
Growth in bacteria
  Bacterial resistance: Spectinomycin, 50 μg/mL
  Growth temperature: 37°C
  Growth strain: DH5alpha
  Copy number: High Copy
Gene/Insert
  Gene/Insert name: ECK120010842
  Insert size (bp): 47
  Cloning method: Restriction Enzyme; 5′ cloning site BpiI (destroyed during cloning); 3′ cloning site BpiI (destroyed during cloning)
  Sequencing primers: 5′ ttgagtgagctgataccgct; 3′ GTCTCATGAGCGGATACATATTTGAATG
Terms and licenses: Academic/Nonprofit Terms; Industry Terms: Not Available to Industry
Depositor comments: Please visit https://www.biorxiv.org/content/10.1101/426700v1 for bioRxiv preprint.
How to cite: pC0.072 was a gift from Alistair McCormick (Addgene plasmid # 119657 ; http://n2t.net/addgene:119657 ; RRID:Addgene_119657)
