>Addgene plasmid #119657 | pC0.072 | depositor partial sequence | sequence record 226206 | insert
CCGACGTAAAAAGACGGTAAGTATCGCTTTCAGTCTTATGAATATCG
